>Addgene plasmid #116352 | pHAGE-ERBB2-T733I | addgene full sequence | sequence record 250663 | Addgene NGS Result
TGGAAGGGCTAATTCACTCCCAAAGAAGACAAGATATCCTTGATCTGTGGATCTACCACACACAAGGCTA
CTTCCCTGATTAGCAGAACTACACACCAGGGCCAGGGGTCAGATATCCACTGACCTTTGGATGGTGCTAC
AAGCTAGTACCAGTTGAGCCAGATAAGGTAGAAGAGGCCAATAAAGGAGAGAACACCAGCTTGTTACACC
CTGTGAGCCTGCATGGGATGGATGACCCGGAGAGAGAAGTGTTAGAGTGGAGGTTTGACAGCCGCCTAGC
ATTTCATCACGTGGCCCGAGAGCTGCATCCGGAGTACTTCAAGAACTGCTGATATCGAGCTTGCTACAAG
GGACTTTCCGCTGGGGACTTTCCAGGGAGGCGTGGCCTGGGCGGGACTGGGGAGTGGCGAGCCCTCAGAT
CCTGCATATAAGCAGCTGCTTTTTGCCTGTACTGGGTCTCTCTGGTTAGACCAGATCTGAGCCTGGGAGC
TCTCTGGCTAACTAGGGAACCCACTGCTTAAGCCTCAATAAAGCTTGCCTTGAGTGCTTCAAGTAGTGTG
TGCCCGTCTGTTGTGTGACTCTGGTAACTAGAGATCCCTCAGACCCTTTTAGTCAGTGTGGAAAATCTCT
AGCAGTGGCGCCCGAACAGGGACTTGAAAGCGAAAGGGAAACCAGAGGAGCTCTCTCGACGCAGGACTCG
GCTTGCTGAAGCGCGCACGGCAAGAGGCGAGGGGCGGCGACTGGTGAGTACGCCAAAAATTTTGACTAGC
GGAGGCTAGAAGGAGAGAGATGGGTGCGAGAGCGTCAGTATTAAGCGGGGGAGAATTAGATCGCGATGGG
AAAAAATTCGGTTAAGGCCAGGGGGAAAGAAAAAATATAAATTAAAACATATAGTATGGGCAAGCAGGGA
GCTAGAACGATTCGCAGTTAATCCTGGCCTGTTAGAAACATCAGAAGGCTGTAGACAAATACTGGGACAG
CTACAACCATCCCTTCAGACAGGATCAGAAGAACTTAGATCATTATATAATACAGTAGCAACCCTCTATT
GTGTGCATCAAAGGATAGAGATAAAAGACACCAAGGAAGCTTTAGACAAGATAGAGGAAGAGCAAAACAA
AAGTAAGACCACCGCACAGCAAGCGGCCGGCCGCTGATCTTCAGACCTGGAGGAGGAGATATGAGGGACA
ATTGGAGAAGTGAATTATATAAATATAAAGTAGTAAAAATTGAACCATTAGGAGTAGCACCCACCAAGGC
AAAGAGAAGAGTGGTGCAGAGAGAAAAAAGAGCAGTGGGAATAGGAGCTTTGTTCCTTGGGTTCTTGGGA
GCAGCAGGAAGCACTATGGGCGCAGCGTCAATGACGCTGACGGTACAGGCCAGACAATTATTGTCTGGTA
TAGTGCAGCAGCAGAACAATTTGCTGAGGGCTATTGAGGCGCAACAGCATCTGTTGCAACTCACAGTCTG
GGGCATCAAGCAGCTCCAGGCAAGAATCCTGGCTGTGGAAAGATACCTAAAGGATCAACAGCTCCTGGGG
ATTTGGGGTTGCTCTGGAAAACTCATTTGCACCACTGCTGTGCCTTGGAATGCTAGTTGGAGTAATAAAT
CTCTGGAACAGATTTGGAATCACACGACCTGGATGGAGTGGGACAGAGAAATTAACAATTACACAAGCTT
AATACACTCCTTAATTGAAGAATCGCAAAACCAGCAAGAAAAGAATGAACAAGAATTATTGGAATTAGAT
AAATGGGCAAGTTTGTGGAATTGGTTTAACATAACAAATTGGCTGTGGTATATAAAATTATTCATAATGA
TAGTAGGAGGCTTGGTAGGTTTAAGAATAGTTTTTGCTGTACTTTCTATAGTGAATAGAGTTAGGCAGGG
ATATTCACCATTATCGTTTCAGACCCACCTCCCAACCCCGAGGGGACCCGACAGGCCCGAAGGAATAGAA
GAAGAAGGTGGAGAGAGAGACAGAGACAGATCCATTCGATTAGTGAACGGATCTCGACGGTATCGCCGAA
TTCACAAATGGCAGTATTCATCCACAATTTTAAAAGAAAAGGGGGGATTGGGGGGTACAGTGCAGGGGAA
AGAATAGTAGACATAATAGCAACAGACATACAAACTAAAGAATTACAAAAACAAATTACAAAAATTCAAA
ATTTTCGGGTTTATTACAGGGACAGCAGAGATCCAGTTTGGACTAGTCGTGAGGCTCCGGTGCCCGTCAG
TGGGCAGAGCGCACATCGCCCACAGTCCCCGAGAAGTTGGGGGGAGGGGTCGGCAATTGAACCGGTGCCT
AGAGAAGGTGGCGCGGGGTAAACTGGGAAAGTGATGTCGTGTACTGGCTCCGCCTTTTTCCCGAGGGTGG
GGGAGAACCGTATATAAGTGCAGTAGTCGCCGTGAACGTTCTTTTTCGCAACGGGTTTGCCGCCAGAACA
CAGGTAAGTGCCGTGTGTGGTTCCCGCGGGCCTGGCCTCTTTACGGGTTATGGCCCTTGCGTGCCTTGAA
TTACTTCCACCTGGCTGCAGTACGTGATTCTTGATCCCGAGCTTCGGGTTGGAAGTGGGTGGGAGAGTTC
GAGGCCTTGCGCTTAAGGAGCCCCTTCGCCTCGTGCTTGAGTTGAGGCCTGGCCTGGGCGCTGGGGCCGC
CGCGTGCGAATCTGGTGGCACCTTCGCGCCTGTCTCGCTGCTTTCGATAAGTCTCTAGCCATTTAAAATT
TTTGATGACCTGCTGCGACGCTTTTTTTCTGGCAAGATAGTCTTGTAAATGCGGGCCAAGATCTGCACAC
TGGTATTTCGGTTTTTGGGGCCGCGGGCGGCGACGGGGCCCGTGCGTCCCAGCGCACATGTTCGGCGAGG
CGGGGCCTGCGAGCGCGGCCACCGAGAATCGGACGGGGGTAGTCTCAAGCTGGCCGGCCTGCTCTGGTGC
CTGGCCTCGCGCCGCCGTGTATCGCCCCGCCCTGGGCGGCAAGGCTGGCCCGGTCGGCACCAGTTGCGTG
AGCGGAAAGATGGCCGCTTCCCGGCCCTGCTGCAGGGAGCTCAAAATGGAGGACGCGGCGCTCGGGAGAG
CGGGCGGGTGAGTCACCCACACAAAGGAAAAGGGCCTTTCCGTCCTCAGCCGTCGCTTCATGTGACTCCA
CGGAGTACCGGGCGCCGTCCAGGCACCTCGATTAGTTCTCGAGCTTTTGGAGTACGTCGTCTTTAGGTTG
GGGGGAGGGGTTTTATGCGATGGAGTTTCCCCACACTGAGTGGGTGGAGACTGAAGTTAGGCCAGCTTGG
CACTTGATGTAATTCTCCTTGGAATTTGCCCTTTTTGAGTTTGGATCTTGGTTCATTCTCAAGCCTCAGA
CAGTGGTTCAAAGTTTTTTTCTTCCATTTCAGGTGTCGTGAAGCGGCCCTGCAGATATCAACAAGTTTGT
ACAAAAAAGCAGGCACCATGGAGCTGGCGGCCTTGTGCCGCTGGGGGCTCCTCCTCGCCCTCTTGCCCCC
CGGAGCCGCGAGCACCCAAGTGTGCACCGGCACAGACATGAAGCTGCGGCTCCCTGCCAGTCCCGAGACC
CACCTGGACATGCTCCGCCACCTCTACCAGGGCTGCCAGGTGGTGCAGGGAAACCTGGAACTCACCTACC
TGCCCACCAATGCCAGCCTGTCCTTCCTGCAGGATATCCAGGAGGTGCAGGGCTACGTGCTCATCGCTCA
CAACCAAGTGAGGCAGGTCCCACTGCAGAGGCTGCGGATTGTGCGAGGCACCCAGCTCTTTGAGGACAAC
TATGCCCTGGCCGTGCTAGACAATGGAGACCCGCTGAACAATACCACCCCTGTCACAGGGGCCTCCCCAG
GAGGCCTGCGGGAGCTGCAGCTTCGAAGCCTCACAGAGATCTTGAAAGGAGGGGTCTTGATCCAGCGGAA
CCCCCAGCTCTGCTACCAGGACACGATTTTGTGGAAGGACATCTTCCACAAGAACAACCAGCTGGCTCTC
ACACTGATAGACACCAACCGCTCTCGGGCCTGCCACCCCTGTTCTCCGATGTGTAAGGGCTCCCGCTGCT
GGGGAGAGAGTTCTGAGGATTGTCAGAGCCTGACGCGCACTGTCTGTGCCGGTGGCTGTGCCCGCTGCAA
GGGGCCACTGCCCACTGACTGCTGCCATGAGCAGTGTGCTGCCGGCTGCACGGGCCCCAAGCACTCTGAC
TGCCTGGCCTGCCTCCACTTCAACCACAGTGGCATCTGTGAGCTGCACTGCCCAGCCCTGGTCACCTACA
ACACAGACACGTTTGAGTCCATGCCCAATCCCGAGGGCCGGTATACATTCGGCGCCAGCTGTGTGACTGC
CTGTCCCTACAACTACCTTTCTACGGACGTGGGATCCTGCACCCTCGTCTGCCCCCTGCACAACCAAGAG
GTGACAGCAGAGGATGGAACACAGCGGTGTGAGAAGTGCAGCAAGCCCTGTGCCCGAGTGTGCTATGGTC
TGGGCATGGAGCACTTGCGAGAGGTGAGGGCAGTTACCAGTGCCAATATCCAGGAGTTTGCTGGCTGCAA
GAAGATCTTTGGGAGCCTGGCATTTCTGCCGGAGAGCTTTGATGGGGACCCAGCCTCCAACACTGCCCCG
CTCCAGCCAGAGCAGCTCCAAGTGTTTGAGACTCTGGAAGAGATCACAGGTTACCTATACATCTCAGCAT
GGCCGGACAGCCTGCCTGACCTCAGCGTCTTCCAGAACCTGCAAGTAATCCGGGGACGAATTCTGCACAA
TGGCGCCTACTCGCTGACCCTGCAAGGGCTGGGCATCAGCTGGCTGGGGCTGCGCTCACTGAGGGAACTG
GGCAGTGGACTGGCCCTCATCCACCATAACACCCACCTCTGCTTCGTGCACACGGTGCCCTGGGACCAGC
TCTTTCGGAACCCGCACCAAGCTCTGCTCCACACTGCCAACCGGCCAGAGGACGAGTGTGTGGGCGAGGG
CCTGGCCTGCCACCAGCTGTGCGCCCGAGGGCACTGCTGGGGTCCAGGGCCCACCCAGTGTGTCAACTGC
AGCCAGTTCCTTCGGGGCCAGGAGTGCGTGGAGGAATGCCGAGTACTGCAGGGGCTCCCCAGGGAGTATG
TGAATGCCAGGCACTGTTTGCCGTGCCACCCTGAGTGTCAGCCCCAGAATGGCTCAGTGACCTGTTTTGG
ACCGGAGGCTGACCAGTGTGTGGCCTGTGCCCACTATAAGGACCCTCCCTTCTGCGTGGCCCGCTGCCCC
AGCGGTGTGAAACCTGACCTCTCCTACATGCCCATCTGGAAGTTTCCAGATGAGGAGGGCGCATGCCAGC
CTTGCCCCATCAACTGCACCCACTCCTGTGTGGACCTGGATGACAAGGGCTGCCCCGCCGAGCAGAGAGC
CAGCCCTCTGACGTCCATCATCTCTGCGGTGGTTGGCATTCTGCTGGTCGTGGTCTTGGGGGTGGTCTTT
GGGATCCTCATCAAGCGACGGCAGCAGAAGATCCGGAAGTACACGATGCGGAGACTGCTGCAGGAAACGG
AGCTGGTGGAGCCGCTGACACCTAGCGGAGCGATGCCCAACCAGGCGCAGATGCGGATCCTGAAAGAGAC
GGAGCTGAGGAAGGTGAAGGTGCTTGGATCTGGCGCTTTTGGCATAGTCTACAAGGGCATCTGGATCCCT
GATGGGGAGAATGTGAAAATTCCAGTGGCCATCAAAGTGTTGAGGGAAAACACATCCCCCAAAGCCAACA
AAGAAATCTTAGACGAAGCATACGTGATGGCTGGTGTGGGCTCCCCATATGTCTCCCGCCTTCTGGGCAT
CTGCCTGACATCCACGGTGCAGCTGGTGACACAGCTTATGCCCTATGGCTGCCTCTTAGACCATGTCCGG
GAAAACCGCGGACGCCTGGGCTCCCAGGACCTGCTGAACTGGTGTATGCAGATTGCCAAGGGGATGAGCT
ACCTGGAGGATGTGCGGCTCGTACACAGGGACTTGGCCGCTCGGAACGTGCTGGTCAAGAGTCCCAACCA
TGTCAAAATTACAGACTTCGGGCTGGCTCGGCTGCTGGACATTGACGAGACAGAGTACCATGCAGATGGG
GGCAAGGTGCCCATCAAGTGGATGGCGCTGGAGTCCATTCTCCGCCGGCGGTTCACCCACCAGAGTGATG
TGTGGAGTTATGGTGTGACTGTGTGGGAGCTGATGACTTTTGGGGCCAAACCTTACGATGGGATCCCAGC
CCGGGAGATCCCTGACCTGCTGGAAAAGGGGGAGCGGCTGCCCCAGCCCCCCATCTGCACCATTGATGTC
TACATGATCATGGTCAAATGTTGGATGATTGACTCTGAATGTCGGCCAAGATTCCGGGAGTTGGTGTCTG
AATTCTCCCGCATGGCCAGGGACCCCCAGCGCTTTGTGGTCATCCAGAATGAGGACTTGGGCCCAGCCAG
TCCCTTGGACAGCACCTTCTACCGCTCACTGCTGGAGGACGATGACATGGGGGACCTGGTGGATGCTGAG
GAGTATCTGGTACCCCAGCAGGGCTTCTTCTGTCCAGACCCTGCCCCGGGCGCTGGGGGCATGGTCCACC
ACAGGCACCGCAGCTCATCTACCAGGAGTGGCGGTGGGGACCTGACACTAGGGCTGGAGCCCTCTGAAGA
GGAGGCCCCCAGGTCTCCACTGGCACCCTCCGAAGGGGCTGGCTCCGATGTATTTGATGGTGACCTGGGA
ATGGGGGCAGCCAAGGGGCTGCAAAGCCTCCCCACACATGACCCCAGCCCTCTACAGCGGTACAGTGAGG
ACCCCACAGTACCCCTGCCCTCTGAGACTGATGGCTACGTTGCCCCCCTGACCTGCAGCCCCCAGCCTGA
ATATGTGAACCAGCCAGATGTTCGGCCCCAGCCCCCTTCGCCCCGAGAGGGCCCTCTGCCTGCTGCCCGA
CCTGCTGGTGCCACTCTGGAAAGGCCCAAGACTCTCTCCCCAGGGAAGAATGGGGTCGTCAAAGACGTTT
TTGCCTTTGGGGGTGCCGTGGAGAACCCCGAGTACTTGACACCCCAGGGAGGAGCTGCCCCTCAGCCCCA
CCCTCCTCCTGCCTTCAGCCCAGCCTTCGACAACCTCTATTACTGGGACCAGGACCCACCAGAGCGGGGG
GCTCCACCCAGCACCTTCAAAGGGACACCTACGGCAGAGAACCCAGAGTACCTGGGTCTGGACGTGCCAG
TGTAGAACCCAGCTTTCTTGTACAAAGTGGTGATATCCAATTAACCCTCACTAAAGGATTTAAGTAAAGT
GTAGAGATAAGCCCTATAGTGAGTCGTATTACCACCCAACTTTTCTATACAAAGTGGTTGATATCCAGCA
CAGTGGCGGCCGCTCGAGTCTAGAGGGCCCGCGGTTCGAAGGTAAGCCTATCCCTAACCCTCTCCTCGGT
CTCGATTCTACGCGTACCGGTTAGTAATGAGATCCCTCCCCCCCCCCTAACGTTACTGGCCGAAGCCGCT
TGGAATAAGGCCGGTGTGCGTTTGTCTATATGTTATTTTCCACCATATTGCCGTCTTTTGGCAATGTGAG
GGCCCGGAAACCTGGCCCTGTCTTCTTGACGAGCATTCCTAGGGGTCTTTCCCCTCTCGCCAAAGGAATG
CAAGGTCTGTTGAATGTCGTGAAGGAAGCAGTTCCTCTGGAAGCTTCTTGAAGACAAACAACGTCTGTAG
CGACCCTTTGCAGGCAGCGGAACCCCCCACCTGGCGACAGGTGCCTCTGCGGCCAAAAGCCACGTGTATA
AGATACACCTGCAAAGGCGGCACAACCCCAGTGCCACGTTGTGAGTTGGATAGTTGTGGAAAGAGTCAAA
TGGCTCTCCTCAAGCGTATTCAACAAGGGGCTGAAGGATGCCCAGAAGGTACCCCATTGTATGGGATCTG
ATCTGGGGCCTCGGTGCACATGCTTTACATGTGTTTAGTCGAGGTTAAAAAAACGTCTAGGCCCCCCGAA
CCACGGGGACGTGGTTTTCCTTTGAAAAACACGATGATAATATGGCCACACATATGACCGAGTACAAGCC
CACGGTGCGCCTCGCCACCCGCGACGACGTCCCCAGGGCCGTACGCACCCTCGCCGCCGCGTTCGCCGAC
TACCCCGCCACGCGCCACACCGTCGATCCGGACCGCCACATCGAGCGGGTCACCGAGCTGCAAGAACTCT
TCCTCACGCGCGTCGGGCTCGACATCGGCAAGGTGTGGGTCGCGGACGACGGCGCCGCGGTGGCGGTCTG
GACCACGCCGGAGAGCGTCGAAGCGGGGGCGGTGTTCGCCGAGATCGGCCCGCGCATGGCCGAGTTGAGC
GGTTCCCGGCTGGCCGCGCAGCAACAGATGGAAGGCCTCCTGGCGCCGCACCGGCCCAAGGAGCCCGCGT
GGTTCCTGGCCACCGTCGGCGTCTCGCCCGACCACCAGGGCAAGGGTCTGGGCAGCGCCGTCGTGCTCCC
CGGAGTGGAGGCGGCCGAGCGCGCCGGGGTGCCCGCCTTCCTGGAGACCTCCGCGCCCCGCAACCTCCCC
TTCTACGAGCGGCTCGGCTTCACCGTCACCGCCGACGTCGAGGTGCCCGAAGGACCGCGCACCTGGTGCA
TGACCCGCAAGCCCGGTGCCTAAATCGATAGATCCTAATCAACCTCTGGATTACAAAATTTGTGAAAGAT
TGACTGGTATTCTTAACTATGTTGCTCCTTTTACGCTATGTGGATACGCTGCTTTAATGCCTTTGTATCA
TGCTATTGCTTCCCGTATGGCTTTCATTTTCTCCTCCTTGTATAAATCCTGGTTGCTGTCTCTTTATGAG
GAGTTGTGGCCCGTTGTCAGGCAACGTGGCGTGGTGTGCACTGTGTTTGCTGACGCAACCCCCACTGGTT
GGGGCATTGCCACCACCTGTCAGCTCCTTTCCGGGACTTTCGCTTTCCCCCTCCCTATTGCCACGGCGGA
ACTCATCGCCGCCTGCCTTGCCCGCTGCTGGACAGGGGCTCGGCTGTTGGGCACTGACAATTCCGTGGTG
TTGTCGGGGAAATCATCGTCCTTTCCTTGGCTGCTCGCCTGTGTTGCCACCTGGATTCTGCGCGGGACGT
CCTTCTGCTACGTCCCTTCGGCCCTCAATCCAGCGGACCTTCCTTCCCGCGGCCTGCTGCCGGCTCTGCG
GCCTCTTCCGCGTCTTCGCCTTCGCCCTCAGACGAGTCGGATCTCCCTTTGGGCCGCCTCCCCGCCTGAG
ATCCTTTAAGACCAATGACTTACAAGGCAGCTGTAGATCTTAGCCACTTTTTAAAAGAAAAGGGGGGACT
GGAAGGGCTAATTCACTCCCAACGAAGACAAGATCTGCTTTTTGCTTGTACTGGGTCTCTCTGGTTAGAC
CAGATCTGAGCCTGGGAGCTCTCTGGCTAACTAGGGAACCCACTGCTTAAGCCTCAATAAAGCTTGCCTT
GAGTGCTTCAAGTAGTGTGTGCCCGTCTGTTGTGTGACTCTGGTAACTAGAGATCCCTCAGACCCTTTTA
GTCAGTGTGGAAAATCTCTAGCAGTAGTAGTTCATGTCATCTTATTATTCAGTATTTATAACTTGCAAAG
AAATGAATATCAGAGAGTGAGAGGCCCGGGTTAATTAAGGAAAGGGCTAGATCATTCTTGAAGACGAAAG
GGCCTCGTGATACGCCTATTTTTATAGGTTAATGTCATGATAATAATGGTTTCTTAGACGTCAGGTGGCA
CTTTTCGGGGAAATGTGCGCGGAACCCCTATTTGTTTATTTTTCTAAATACATTCAAATATGTATCCGCT
CATGAGACAATAACCCTGATAAATGCTTCAATAATATTGAAAAAGGAAGAGTATGAGTATTCAACATTTC
CGTGTCGCCCTTATTCCCTTTTTTGCGGCATTTTGCCTTCCTGTTTTTGCTCACCCAGAAACGCTGGTGA
AAGTAAAAGATGCTGAAGATCAGTTGGGTGCACGAGTGGGTTACATCGAACTGGATCTCAACAGCGGTAA
GATCCTTGAGAGTTTTCGCCCCGAAGAACGTTTTCCAATGATGAGCACTTTTAAAGTTCTGCTATGTGGC
GCGGTATTATCCCGTGTTGACGCCGGGCAAGAGCAACTCGGTCGCCGCATACACTATTCTCAGAATGACT
TGGTTGAGTACTCACCAGTCACAGAAAAGCATCTTACGGATGGCATGACAGTAAGAGAATTATGCAGTGC
TGCCATAACCATGAGTGATAACACTGCGGCCAACTTACTTCTGACAACGATCGGAGGACCGAAGGAGCTA
ACCGCTTTTTTGCACAACATGGGGGATCATGTAACTCGCCTTGATCGTTGGGAACCGGAGCTGAATGAAG
CCATACCAAACGACGAGCGTGACACCACGATGCCTGTAGCAATGGCAACAACGTTGCGCAAACTATTAAC
TGGCGAACTACTTACTCTAGCTTCCCGGCAACAATTAATAGACTGGATGGAGGCGGATAAAGTTGCAGGA
CCACTTCTGCGCTCGGCCCTTCCGGCTGGCTGGTTTATTGCTGATAAATCTGGAGCCGGTGAGCGTGGGT
CTCGCGGTATCATTGCAGCACTGGGGCCAGATGGTAAGCCCTCCCGTATCGTAGTTATCTACACGACGGG
GAGTCAGGCAACTATGGATGAACGAAATAGACAGATCGCTGAGATAGGTGCCTCACTGATTAAGCATTGG
TAACTGTCAGACCAAGTTTACTCATATATACTTTAGATTGATTTAAAACTTCATTTTTAATTTAAAAGGA
TCTAGGTGAAGATCCTTTTTGATAATCTCATGACCAAAATCCCTTAACGTGAGTTTTCGTTCCACTGAGC
GTCAGACCCCGTAGAAAAGATCAAAGGATCTTCTTGAGATCCTTTTTTTCTGCGCGTAATCTGCTGCTTG
CAAACAAAAAAACCACCGCTACCAGCGGTGGTTTGTTTGCCGGATCAAGAGCTACCAACTCTTTTTCCGA
AGGTAACTGGCTTCAGCAGAGCGCAGATACCAAATACTGTTCTTCTAGTGTAGCCGTAGTTAGGCCACCA
CTTCAAGAACTCTGTAGCACCGCCTACATACCTCGCTCTGCTAATCCTGTTACCAGTGGCTGCTGCCAGT
GGCGATAAGTCGTGTCTTACCGGGTTGGACTCAAGACGATAGTTACCGGATAAGGCGCAGCGGTCGGGCT
GAACGGGGGGTTCGTGCACACAGCCCAGCTTGGAGCGAACGACCTACACCGAACTGAGATACCTACAGCG
TGAGCTATGAGAAAGCGCCACGCTTCCCGAAGGGAGAAAGGCGGACAGGTATCCGGTAAGCGGCAGGGTC
GGAACAGGAGAGCGCACGAGGGAGCTTCCAGGGGGAAACGCCTGGTATCTTTATAGTCCTGTCGGGTTTC
GCCACCTCTGACTTGAGCGTCGATTTTTGTGATGCTCGTCAGGGGGGCGGAGCCTATGGAAAAACGCCAG
CAACGCGGCCTTTTTACGGTTCCTGGCCTTTTGCTGGCCTTTTGCTCACATGTTCTTTCCTGCGTTATCC
CCTGATTCTGTGGATAACCGTATTACCGCCTTTGAGTGAGCTGATACCGCTCGCCGCAGCCGAACGACCG
AGCGCAGCGAGTCAGTGAGCGAGGAAGCGGAAGAGCGCCCAATACGCAAACCGCCTCTCCCCGCGCGTTG
GCCGATTCATTAATGCAGCAAGCTCATGGCTGACTAATTTTTTTTATTTATGCAGAGGCCGAGGCCGCCT
CGGCCTCTGAGCTATTCCAGAAGTAGTGAGGAGGCTTTTTTGGAGGCCTAGGCTTTTGCAAAAAGCTCCC
CGTGGCACGACAGGTTTCCCGACTGGAAAGCGGGCAGTGAGCGCAACGCAATTAATGTGAGTTAGCTCAC
TCATTAGGCACCCCAGGCTTTACACTTTATGCTTCCGGCTCGTATGTTGTGTGGAATTGTGAGCGGATAA
CAATTTCACACAGGAAACAGCTATGACATGATTACGAATTTCACAAATAAAGCATTTTTTTCACTGCATT
CTAGTTGTGGTTTGTCCAAACTCATCAATGTATCTTATCATGTCTGGATCAACTGGATAACTCAAGCTAA
CCAAAATCATCCCAAACTTCCCACCCCATACCCTATTACCACTGCCAATTACCTGTGGTTTCATTTACTC
TAAACCTGTGATTCCTCTGAATTATTTTCATTTTAAAGAAATTGTATTTGTTAAATATGTACTACAAACT
TAGTAGT
Features (pLannotate 1.2.2; 30 found; start..end, strand, type, name):
    377..634     +  LTR            5' LTR (truncated): truncated 5' long terminal repeat (LTR) from HIV-1
    681..806     +  misc_feature   HIV-1 Ψ: packaging signal of human immunodeficiency virus type 1
    790..1128    +  CDS            HIV-1 gag (fragment): gag protein from human immunodeficiency virus 1; gag
   1303..1536    +  misc_feature   RRE: The Rev response element (RRE) of HIV-1 allows for Rev-dependent mRNA export from the nucleus to the cytoplasm.
   1913..2013    +  CDS            Rev (fragment): human immunodeficiency virus 1 (HIV-1) Rev protein; rev; enhances nuclear export of unspliced and incompletely spliced viral mRNAs
   2058..2175    +  misc_feature   cPPT/CTS: central polypurine tract and central termination sequence of HIV-1
   2223..3401    +  promoter       EF-1α promoter: strong constitutive promoter for human elongation factor EF-1α
   3422..3442    +  protein_bind   attB1: mutant version of attB; core recombination site for the Gateway® BP reaction BP Clonase™
   3448..7212    +  CDS            ERBB2: ERBB2_HUMAN - Also known as HER2, MLN19, NEU, NGL. Experimental evidence at protein level: Swiss-Prot protein existence level 1. In the nucleus is involved in transcriptional regulation. Associates with the 5'-TCAAATTC-3' sequence in the PTGS2/COX-2 promoter and activates its transcription. Implicated in transcriptional activation of CDKN1A; the function involves STAT3 and SRC. Involved in the transcription of rRNA genes by RNA Pol I and enhances protein synthesis and cell growth. From Homo sapiens (Human).
   7217..7241    -  protein_bind   attB2: mutant version of attB; recombination site for the Gateway® BP reaction BP Clonase™
   7249..7267    +  promoter       T3 promoter: promoter for bacteriophage T3 RNA polymerase
   7293..7311    -  promoter       T7 promoter: promoter for bacteriophage T7 RNA polymerase
   7317..7335    -  protein_bind   attB4 (fragment): mutant version of attB; core recombination site for the Gateway® BP reaction BP Clonase™
   7391..7432    +  CDS            V5 tag: epitope tag from simian virus 5
   7558..8020    +  misc_feature   IRES: internal ribosome entry site (IRES) of the encephalomyocarditis virus (EMCV)
   8034..8631    +  CDS            PuroR (fragment): puromycin N-acetyltransferase; pac from Streptomyces; confers resistance to puromycin
   8647..9235    +  misc_feature   WPRE: woodchuck hepatitis virus posttranscriptional regulatory element
   9243..9308    +  CDS            nef (fragment): NEF_HV1Z2 - Experimental evidence at protein level: Swiss-Prot protein existence level 1. Extracellular Nef protein targets CD4(+) T-lymphocytes for apoptosis by interacting with CXCR4 surface receptors. From Human immunodeficiency virus type 1 group M subtype D (isolate Z2/CDC-Z34) (HIV-1).
   9310..9543    +  LTR            3' LTR (ΔU3): self-inactivating 3' long terminal repeat (LTR) from HIV-1
   9748..9852    +  promoter       AmpR promoter: bla
   9853..10713   +  CDS            AmpR: β-lactamase; bla; confers resistance to ampicillin, carbenicillin, and related antibiotics
  10884..11472   +  rep_origin     ori: high-copy-number ColE1/pMB1/pBR322/pUC origin of replication
  11655..11709   +  CDS            lacI (fragment): lac repressor; lacI; The lac repressor binds to the lac operator to inhibit transcription in E. coli. This inhibition can be relieved by adding lactose or isopropyl-β-D-thiogalactopyranoside (IPTG).
  11715..11808   +  rep_origin     SV40 ori (fragment): SV40 origin of replication
  11833..11870   +  CDS            lacI (fragment): lac repressor; lacI; The lac repressor binds to the lac operator to inhibit transcription in E. coli. This inhibition can be relieved by adding lactose or isopropyl-β-D-thiogalactopyranoside (IPTG).
  11883..11904   +  protein_bind   CAP binding site: CAP binding activates transcription in the presence of cAMP. E. coli catabolite activator protein
  11919..11949   +  promoter       lac promoter: promoter for the E. coli lac operon
  11953..11975   +  protein_bind   lac operator (fragment): The lac repressor binds to the lac operator to inhibit transcription in E. coli. This inhibition can be relieved by adding lactose or isopropyl-β-D-thiogalactopyranoside (IPTG). lac repressor encoded by lacI
  12007..12090   +  polyA_signal   SV40 poly(A) signal (fragment): SV40 polyadenylation signal
  12257..329     +  CDS            nef (fragment) (across the origin): NEF_HV1BR - Experimental evidence at protein level: Swiss-Prot protein existence level 1. Extracellular Nef protein targets CD4(+) T-lymphocytes for apoptosis by interacting with CXCR4 surface receptors (PubMed:14990729). From Human immunodeficiency virus type 1 group M subtype B (isolate BRU/LAI) (HIV-1).
