[The description below was written by a language model from this plasmid's Addgene catalogue record and pLannotate feature annotations shown in this document.]
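Description:
pHAGE-ERBB2-T733I is an HIV-1-based lentiviral expression plasmid of about 12.3 kb, built on the pHAGE backbone, that carries the human receptor tyrosine kinase ERBB2 (HER2/neu) with a T733I point substitution. It is propagated in E. coli through a high-copy ColE1/pUC-type origin and selected with ampicillin via the β-lactamase gene. The viral portion has a truncated 5' LTR, the Ψ packaging signal with an adjoining gag fragment, the Rev response element for Rev-dependent nuclear export of the genomic RNA, and the cPPT/CTS. At the other end, a ΔU3 3' LTR makes the integrated provirus self-inactivating. Packaging functions are not encoded on the plasmid and must be supplied in trans.

Between these elements, the constitutive human EF-1α promoter drives the ERBB2 open reading frame, which is flanked by attB1 and attB2 sites left by Gateway recombination into the destination vector. Downstream lie short T3 and T7 promoter sequences, an attB4 fragment and a V5 epitope tag sequence. The record does not indicate whether the V5 tag is translated in frame with ERBB2. An EMCV IRES then allows translation of puromycin N-acetyltransferase from the same transcript, so transduced mammalian cells can be selected with puromycin, and a WPRE enhances expression of the transcript. Residual lac, SV40 and nef fragments in the backbone appear to be cloning remnants. The construct is intended for stable lentiviral expression of this ERBB2 variant and comes from a study that systematically annotated the function of somatic mutations found in cancer.
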