Addgene plasmid #116352: pHAGE-ERBB2-T733I
Purpose: Lentiviral expression of ERBB2 T733I
Depositing lab: Gordon Mills & Kenneth Scott. Depositing organization: Baylor College of Medicine. Publication: Systematic Functional Annotation of Somatic Mutations in Cancer. Ng PK, Li J, Jeong KJ, Shao S, Chen H, Tsang YH, Sengupta S, Wang Z, Bhavana VH, Tran R, Soewito S, Minussi DC, Moreno D, Kong K, Dogruluk T, Lu H, Gao J, Tokheim C, Zhou DC, Johnson AM, Zeng J, Ip CKM, Ju Z, Wester M, Yu S, Li Y, Vellano CP, Schultz N, Karchin R, Ding L, Lu Y, Cheung LWT, Chen K, Shaw KR, Meric-Bernstam F, Scott KL, Yi S, Sahni N, Liang H, Mills GB. Cancer Cell. 2018 Mar 12;33(3):450-462.e10. doi: 10.1016/j.ccell.2018.01.021. PubMed 29533785.
Backbone
  Vector backbone: pHAGE
  Vector type: Lentiviral
Growth in bacteria
  Bacterial resistance: Ampicillin, 100 μg/mL
  Growth temperature: 37°C
  Growth strain: Stbl3
  Copy number: High Copy
Gene/Insert
  Gene/Insert name: ERBB2
  Species: H. sapiens (human)
  Mutation: T733I
  Entrez Gene: ERBB2 (a.k.a. CD340, HER-2, HER-2/neu, HER2, MLN 19, MLN-19, NEU, NGL, TKR1, VSCN2, c-ERB-2, c-ERB2, p185(erbB2))
  Cloning method: Gateway Cloning
Terms and licenses: Academic/Nonprofit Terms; Industry Terms: Not Available to Industry
How to cite: pHAGE-ERBB2-T733I was a gift from Gordon Mills & Kenneth Scott (Addgene plasmid # 116352 ; http://n2t.net/addgene:116352 ; RRID:Addgene_116352)
