>Addgene plasmid #116352 | pHAGE-ERBB2-T733I | depositor partial sequence | sequence record 219226 | insert
ATGGAGCTGGCGGCCTTGTGCCGCTGGGGGCTCCTCCTCGCCCTCTTGCCCCCCGGAGCCGCGAGCACCC
AAGTGTGCACCGGCACAGACATGAAGCTGCGGCTCCCTGCCAGTCCCGAGACCCACCTGGACATGCTCCG
CCACCTCTACCAGGGCTGCCAGGTGGTGCAGGGAAACCTGGAACTCACCTACCTGCCCACCAATGCCAGC
CTGTCCTTCCTGCAGGATATCCAGGAGGTGCAGGGCTACGTGCTCATCGCTCACAACCAAGTGAGGCAGG
TCCCACTGCAGAGGCTGCGGATTGTGCGAGGCACCCAGCTCTTTGAGGACAACTATGCCCTGGCCGTGCT
AGACAATGGAGACCCGCTGAACAATACCACCCCTGTCACAGGGGCCTCCCCAGGAGGCCTGCGGGAGCTG
CAGCTTCGAAGCCTCACAGAGATCTTGAAAGGAGGGGTCTTGATCCAGCGGAACCCCCAGCTCTGCTACC
AGGACACGATTTTGTGGAAGGACATCTTCCACAAGAACAACCAGCTGGCTCTCACACTGATAGACACCAA
CCGCTCTCGGGCCTGCCACCCCTGTTCTCCGATGTGTAAGGGCTCCCGCTGCTGGGGAGAGAGTTCTGAG
GATTGTCAGAGCCTGACGCGCACTGTCTGTGCCGGTGGCTGTGCCCGCTGCAAGGGGCCACTGCCCACTG
ACTGCTGCCATGAGCAGTGTGCTGCCGGCTGCACGGGCCCCAAGCACTCTGACTGCCTGGCCTGCCTCCA
CTTCAACCACAGTGGCATCTGTGAGCTGCACTGCCCAGCCCTGGTCACCTACAACACAGACACGTTTGAG
TCCATGCCCAATCCCGAGGGCCGGTATACATTCGGCGCCAGCTGTGTGACTGCCTGTCCCTACAACTACC
TTTCTACGGACGTGGGATCCTGCACCCTCGTCTGCCCCCTGCACAACCAAGAGGTGACAGCAGAGGATGG
AACACAGCGGTGTGAGAAGTGCAGCAAGCCCTGTGCCCGAGTGTGCTATGGTCTGGGCATGGAGCACTTG
CGAGAGGTGAGGGCAGTTACCAGTGCCAATATCCAGGAGTTTGCTGGCTGCAAGAAGATCTTTGGGAGCC
TGGCATTTCTGCCGGAGAGCTTTGATGGGGACCCAGCCTCCAACACTGCCCCGCTCCAGCCAGAGCAGCT
CCAAGTGTTTGAGACTCTGGAAGAGATCACAGGTTACCTATACATCTCAGCATGGCCGGACAGCCTGCCT
GACCTCAGCGTCTTCCAGAACCTGCAAGTAATCCGGGGACGAATTCTGCACAATGGCGCCTACTCGCTGA
CCCTGCAAGGGCTGGGCATCAGCTGGCTGGGGCTGCGCTCACTGAGGGAACTGGGCAGTGGACTGGCCCT
CATCCACCATAACACCCACCTCTGCTTCGTGCACACGGTGCCCTGGGACCAGCTCTTTCGGAACCCGCAC
CAAGCTCTGCTCCACACTGCCAACCGGCCAGAGGACGAGTGTGTGGGCGAGGGCCTGGCCTGCCACCAGC
TGTGCGCCCGAGGGCACTGCTGGGGTCCAGGGCCCACCCAGTGTGTCAACTGCAGCCAGTTCCTTCGGGG
CCAGGAGTGCGTGGAGGAATGCCGAGTACTGCAGGGGCTCCCCAGGGAGTATGTGAATGCCAGGCACTGT
TTGCCGTGCCACCCTGAGTGTCAGCCCCAGAATGGCTCAGTGACCTGTTTTGGACCGGAGGCTGACCAGT
GTGTGGCCTGTGCCCACTATAAGGACCCTCCCTTCTGCGTGGCCCGCTGCCCCAGCGGTGTGAAACCTGA
CCTCTCCTACATGCCCATCTGGAAGTTTCCAGATGAGGAGGGCGCATGCCAGCCTTGCCCCATCAACTGC
ACCCACTCCTGTGTGGACCTGGATGACAAGGGCTGCCCCGCCGAGCAGAGAGCCAGCCCTCTGACGTCCA
TCATCTCTGCGGTGGTTGGCATTCTGCTGGTCGTGGTCTTGGGGGTGGTCTTTGGGATCCTCATCAAGCG
ACGGCAGCAGAAGATCCGGAAGTACACGATGCGGAGACTGCTGCAGGAAACGGAGCTGGTGGAGCCGCTG
ACACCTAGCGGAGCGATGCCCAACCAGGCGCAGATGCGGATCCTGAAAGAGACGGAGCTGAGGAAGGTGA
AGGTGCTTGGATCTGGCGCTTTTGGCATAGTCTACAAGGGCATCTGGATCCCTGATGGGGAGAATGTGAA
AATTCCAGTGGCCATCAAAGTGTTGAGGGAAAACACATCCCCCAAAGCCAACAAAGAAATCTTAGACGAA
GCATACGTGATGGCTGGTGTGGGCTCCCCATATGTCTCCCGCCTTCTGGGCATCTGCCTGACATCCACGG
TGCAGCTGGTGACACAGCTTATGCCCTATGGCTGCCTCTTAGACCATGTCCGGGAAAACCGCGGACGCCT
GGGCTCCCAGGACCTGCTGAACTGGTGTATGCAGATTGCCAAGGGGATGAGCTACCTGGAGGATGTGCGG
CTCGTACACAGGGACTTGGCCGCTCGGAACGTGCTGGTCAAGAGTCCCAACCATGTCAAAATTACAGACT
TCGGGCTGGCTCGGCTGCTGGACATTGACGAGACAGAGTACCATGCAGATGGGGGCAAGGTGCCCATCAA
GTGGATGGCGCTGGAGTCCATTCTCCGCCGGCGGTTCACCCACCAGAGTGATGTGTGGAGTTATGGTGTG
ACTGTGTGGGAGCTGATGACTTTTGGGGCCAAACCTTACGATGGGATCCCAGCCCGGGAGATCCCTGACC
TGCTGGAAAAGGGGGAGCGGCTGCCCCAGCCCCCCATCTGCACCATTGATGTCTACATGATCATGGTCAA
ATGTTGGATGATTGACTCTGAATGTCGGCCAAGATTCCGGGAGTTGGTGTCTGAATTCTCCCGCATGGCC
AGGGACCCCCAGCGCTTTGTGGTCATCCAGAATGAGGACTTGGGCCCAGCCAGTCCCTTGGACAGCACCT
TCTACCGCTCACTGCTGGAGGACGATGACATGGGGGACCTGGTGGATGCTGAGGAGTATCTGGTACCCCA
GCAGGGCTTCTTCTGTCCAGACCCTGCCCCGGGCGCTGGGGGCATGGTCCACCACAGGCACCGCAGCTCA
TCTACCAGGAGTGGCGGTGGGGACCTGACACTAGGGCTGGAGCCCTCTGAAGAGGAGGCCCCCAGGTCTC
CACTGGCACCCTCCGAAGGGGCTGGCTCCGATGTATTTGATGGTGACCTGGGAATGGGGGCAGCCAAGGG
GCTGCAAAGCCTCCCCACACATGACCCCAGCCCTCTACAGCGGTACAGTGAGGACCCCACAGTACCCCTG
CCCTCTGAGACTGATGGCTACGTTGCCCCCCTGACCTGCAGCCCCCAGCCTGAATATGTGAACCAGCCAG
ATGTTCGGCCCCAGCCCCCTTCGCCCCGAGAGGGCCCTCTGCCTGCTGCCCGACCTGCTGGTGCCACTCT
GGAAAGGCCCAAGACTCTCTCCCCAGGGAAGAATGGGGTCGTCAAAGACGTTTTTGCCTTTGGGGGTGCC
GTGGAGAACCCCGAGTACTTGACACCCCAGGGAGGAGCTGCCCCTCAGCCCCACCCTCCTCCTGCCTTCA
GCCCAGCCTTCGACAACCTCTATTACTGGGACCAGGACCCACCAGAGCGGGGGGCTCCACCCAGCACCTT
CAAAGGGACACCTACGGCAGAGAACCCAGAGTACCTGGGTCTGGACGTGCCAGTGTGA
